Addgene plasmid #87118: pAAV-Ai14-luc
Purpose: AAV backbone plasmid including luc-pA knock-in donor and Ai14gRNA for HITI
Depositing lab: Juan Belmonte. Depositing organization: Salk Institute for Biological Studies. Publication: In vivo genome editing via CRISPR/Cas9 mediated homology-independent targeted integration. Suzuki K, Tsunekawa Y, Hernandez-Benitez R, Wu J, Zhu J, Kim EJ, Hatanaka F, Yamamoto M, Araoka T, Li Z, Kurita M, Hishida T, Li M, Aizawa E, Guo S, Chen S, Goebl A, Soligalla RD, Qu J, Jiang T, Fu X, Jafari M, Esteban CR, Berggren WT, Lajara J, Nunez-Delicado E, Guillen P, Campistol JM, Matsuzaki F, Liu GH, Magistretti P, Zhang K, Callaway EM, Zhang K, Belmonte JC. Nature. 2016 Dec 1;540(7631):144-149. doi: 10.1038/nature20565. Epub 2016 Nov 16. PubMed 27851729.
Backbone
  Vector backbone: PX551
  Backbone manufacturer: Addgene 60957
  Vector type: AAV, CRISPR, Luciferase
Growth in bacteria
  Bacterial resistance: Ampicillin, 100 μg/mL
  Growth temperature: 30°C
  Growth strain: NEB Stable
  Copy number: High Copy
Gene/Insert
  Gene/Insert name: U6-Ai14sgRNA-Luciferase-nEF-GFPKASH-hGHpA
  gRNA/shRNA sequence: GAGGAACTTCTTAGGGCCCG
  Species: Synthetic
  Cloning method: Ligation Independent Cloning
  Sequencing primers: 5′ unknown
Terms and licenses: Academic/Nonprofit Terms; Industry Terms: Not Available to Industry
Depositor comments: There is 11bp deletion in left ITR, which is from original backbone plasmid (i.e. PX551). We don't believe it interfered with packaging.
How to cite: pAAV-Ai14-luc was a gift from Juan Belmonte (Addgene plasmid # 87118 ; http://n2t.net/addgene:87118 ; RRID:Addgene_87118)
