[The description below was written by a language model from this plasmid's Addgene catalogue record and pLannotate feature annotations shown in this document.]
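Description:
pAAV-Ai14-luc is an AAV transfer plasmid built on the PX551 backbone. It serves as the donor and guide RNA component for CRISPR/Cas9-mediated homology-independent targeted integration (HITI). The plasmid is propagated in bacteria through a high-copy ColE1/pUC-type origin with ampicillin selection (AmpR), and it also carries an f1 phage origin. AAV2 inverted terminal repeats flank the payload so that it can be packaged into recombinant AAV. The right ITR is annotated as complete. The left ITR appears only as fragments, which fits the depositor's note that an 11 bp deletion was inherited from the parent backbone and is not believed to impair packaging.

Between the ITRs, a human U6 (Pol III) promoter drives an S. pyogenes-type single guide RNA directed at the Ai14 target. Downstream lies a firefly luciferase (luc2) coding sequence followed by an SV40 polyadenylation signal. No promoter is annotated directly upstream of luciferase, consistent with its recorded role as a luc-pA knock-in donor whose expression would presumably depend on capture at the targeted locus. The HITI cut sites that would release the donor are not annotated in the feature table.

A separate cassette uses an EF-1α core promoter joined to an HTLV-1 LTR segment (the "nEF" element in the insert name). It expresses EGFP fused to a KASH-type nuclear envelope targeting domain, which the annotation matches to a SYNE3 fragment, and it ends in the human growth hormone poly(A) signal. This cassette labels the nuclei of transduced cells independently of editing.

No Cas9 coding sequence is annotated, so the nuclease must be supplied from another source. The short attB2, TcR, large T antigen, rop and bom fragments are probably cloning remnants or incidental matches.
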