Features (pLannotate 1.2.2; 23 found; start..end, strand, type, name):
     12..39      +  repeat_region  AAV2 ITR (fragment): inverted terminal repeat of adeno-associated virus serotype 2 inverted
     68..95      +  repeat_region  AAV2 ITR (fragment): inverted terminal repeat of adeno-associated virus serotype 2 inverted
    160..400     +  promoter       U6 promoter: RNA polymerase III promoter for human U6 snRNA
    429..504     +  misc_RNA       gRNA scaffold: guide RNA scaffold for the Streptococcus pyogenes CRISPR/Cas9 system
    516..537     -  protein_bind   attB2 (fragment): mutant version of attB; recombination site for the Gateway® BP reaction BP Clonase™
    596..2245    +  CDS            luciferase: firefly luciferase synthetic luc2 version of the luciferase gene
   2300..2421    -  polyA_signal   SV40 poly(A) signal: SV40 polyadenylation signal
   2444..2512    -  CDS            large T antigen (fragment): large T antigen from SV40 (simian virus 40)
   2528..2574    +  CDS            TcR (fragment): tetracycline efflux protein; tet; confers resistance to tetracycline
   2609..2820    +  promoter       EF-1α core promoter: core promoter for human elongation factor EF-1α
   2833..3101    +  LTR            5' LTR (truncated): truncated 5' long terminal repeat (LTR) from human T-cell leukemia virus (HTLV) type 1
   3131..3847    +  CDS            EGFP: EGFP is a basic (constitutively fluorescent) green fluorescent protein published in 1996, derived from Aequorea victoria. It is reported to be a rapidly-maturing weak dimer with moderate acid sensitivity.
   3839..4111    +  CDS            SYNE3 (fragment): SYNE3_HUMAN - Also known as C14orf139 From Homo sapiens (Human).
   4113..4142    +  misc_feature   MCS (fragment): pBluescript multiple cloning site
   4164..4640    +  polyA_signal   hGH poly(A) signal: human growth hormone polyadenylation signal
   4680..4820    +  repeat_region  AAV2 ITR: inverted terminal repeat of adeno-associated virus serotype 2 inverted
   4825..4876    -  misc_feature   bom (fragment): basis of mobility region from pBR322
   4895..5350    +  rep_origin     f1 ori (sequence partly withheld): f1 bacteriophage origin of replication; arrow indicates direction of (+) strand synthesis
   5351..5400    -  misc_feature   bom (fragment): basis of mobility region from pBR322
   5502..5537    -  CDS            rop (fragment): Rop protein, which maintains plasmids at low copy number; rop
   5632..5736    +  promoter       AmpR promoter: bla
   5737..6597    +  CDS            AmpR: β-lactamase; bla; confers resistance to ampicillin, carbenicillin, and related antibiotics
   6768..7356    +  rep_origin     ori: high-copy-number ColE1/pMB1/pBR322/pUC origin of replication
>Addgene plasmid #87118 | pAAV-Ai14-luc | addgene full sequence | sequence record 174872 | Addgene NGS Result
CCTGCAGGCAGCTGCGCGCTCGCTCGCTCACTGAGGCCGCCCGGGCGTCGGGCGACCTTTGGTCGCCCGG
CCTCAGTGAGCGAGCGAGCGCGCAGAGAGGGAGTGGCCAACTCCATCACTAGGGGTTCCTGCGGCCGCAC
GCGTAAGGTCGGGCAGGAAGAGGGCCTATTTCCCATGATTCCTTCATATTTGCATATACGATACAAGGCT
GTTAGAGAGATAATTAGAATTAATTTGACTGTAAACACAAAGATATTAGTACAAAATACGTGACGTAGAA
AGTAATAATTTCTTGGGTAGTTTGCAGTTTTAAAATTATGTTTTAAAATGGACTATCATATGCTTACCGT
AACTTGAAAGTATTTCGATTTCTTGGCTTTATATATCTTGTGGAAAGGACGAAACACCGAGGAACTTCTT
AGGGCCCGGTTTTAGAGCTAGAAATAGCAAGTTAAAATAAGGCTAGTCCGTTATCAACTTGAAAAAGTGG
CACCGAGTCGGTGCTTTTTTTCTAGACCCAGCTTTCTTGTACAAAGTTGGCGTTTAAACCCCCGGGCGCG
ACTATAGAGGAACTTCTTAGGGCCCGCGGGCCACCATGGAAGATGCCAAAAACATTAAGAAGGGCCCAGC
GCCATTCTACCCACTCGAAGACGGGACCGCCGGCGAGCAGCTGCACAAAGCCATGAAGCGCTACGCCCTG
GTGCCCGGCACCATCGCCTTTACCGACGCACATATCGAGGTGGACATTACCTACGCCGAGTACTTCGAGA
TGAGCGTTCGGCTGGCAGAAGCTATGAAGCGCTATGGGCTGAATACAAACCATCGGATCGTGGTGTGCAG
CGAGAATAGCTTGCAGTTCTTCATGCCCGTGTTGGGTGCCCTGTTCATCGGTGTGGCTGTGGCCCCAGCT
AACGACATCTACAACGAGCGCGAGCTGCTGAACAGCATGGGCATCAGCCAGCCCACCGTCGTATTCGTGA
GCAAGAAAGGGCTGCAAAAGATCCTCAACGTGCAAAAGAAGCTACCGATCATACAAAAGATCATCATCAT
GGATAGCAAGACCGACTACCAGGGCTTCCAAAGCATGTACACCTTCGTGACTTCCCATTTGCCACCCGGC
TTCAACGAGTACGACTTCGTGCCCGAGAGCTTCGACCGGGACAAAACCATCGCCCTGATCATGAACAGTA
GTGGCAGTACCGGATTGCCCAAGGGCGTAGCCCTACCGCACCGCACCGCTTGTGTCCGATTCAGTCATGC
CCGCGACCCCATCTTCGGCAACCAGATCATCCCCGACACCGCTATCCTCAGCGTGGTGCCATTTCACCAC
GGCTTCGGCATGTTCACCACGCTGGGCTACTTGATCTGCGGCTTTCGGGTCGTGCTCATGTACCGCTTCG
AGGAGGAGCTATTCTTGCGCAGCTTGCAAGACTATAAGATTCAATCTGCCCTGCTGGTGCCCACACTATT
TAGCTTCTTCGCTAAGAGCACTCTCATCGACAAGTACGACCTAAGCAACTTGCACGAGATCGCCAGCGGC
GGGGCGCCGCTCAGCAAGGAGGTAGGTGAGGCCGTGGCCAAACGCTTCCACCTACCAGGCATCCGCCAGG
GCTACGGCCTGACAGAAACAACCAGCGCCATTCTGATCACCCCCGAAGGGGACGACAAGCCTGGCGCAGT
AGGCAAGGTGGTGCCCTTCTTCGAGGCTAAGGTGGTGGACTTGGACACCGGTAAGACACTGGGTGTGAAC
CAGCGCGGCGAGCTGTGCGTCCGTGGCCCCATGATCATGAGCGGCTACGTTAACAACCCCGAGGCTACAA
ACGCTCTCATCGACAAGGACGGCTGGCTGCACAGCGGCGACATCGCCTACTGGGACGAGGACGAGCACTT
CTTCATCGTGGACCGGCTGAAGAGCCTGATCAAATACAAGGGCTACCAGGTAGCCCCAGCCGAACTGGAG
AGCATCCTGCTGCAACACCCCAACATCTTCGACGCCGGGGTCGCCGGCCTGCCCGACGACGATGCCGGCG
AGCTGCCCGCCGCAGTCGTCGTGCTGGAACACGGTAAAACCATGACCGAGAAGGAGATCGTGGACTATGT
GGCCAGCCAGGTTACAACCGCCAAGAAGCTGCGCGGTGGTGTTGTGTTCGTGGACGAGGTGCCTAAAGGA
CTGACCGGCAAGTTGGACGCCCGCAAGATCCGCGAGATTCTCATTAAGGCCAAGAAGGGCGGCAAGATCG
CCGTGAATTCTTAACTGCAGTCTAGAGTCGGGGCGGCCGGCCGCTTCGAGCAGACATGATAAGATACATT
GATGAGTTTGGACAAACCACAACTAGAATGCAGTGAAAAAAATGCTTTATTTGTGAAATTTGTGATGCTA
TTGCTTTATTTGTAACCATTATAAGCTGCAATAAACAAGTTAACAACAACAATTGCATTCATTTTATGTT
TCAGGTTCAGGGGGAGGTGTGGGAGGTTTTTTAAAGCAAGTAAAACCTCTACAAATGTGGTAAAATCGAT
AAGGATCCGTCGACCGATGCCCTTGAGAGCCTTCAACCCAGTCAGCTCCTTCCGAGGAACTTCTTAGGGC
CCGCGGACGCGTGTCAGTGGGCAGAGCGCACATCGCCCACAGTCCCCGAGAAGTTGGGGGGAGGGGTCGG
CAATTGAACGGGTGCCTAGAGAAGGTGGCGCGGGGTAAACTGGGAAAGTGATGTCGTGTACTGGCTCCGC
CTTTTTCCCGAGGGTGGGGGAGAACCGTATATAAGTGCAGTAGTCGCCGTGAACGTTCTTTTTCGCAACG
GGTTTGCCGCCAGAACACAGCTGAAGCTTCGAGGGGCTCGCATCTCTCCTTCACGCGCCCGCCGCCCTAC
CTGAGGCCGCCATCCACGCCGGTTGAGTCGCGTTCTGCCGCCTCCCGCCTGTGGTGCCTCCTGAACTGCG
TCCGCCGTCTAGGTAAGTTTAAAGCTCAGGTCGAGACCGGGCCTTTGTCCGGCGCTCCCTTGGAGCCTAC
CTAGACTCAGCCGGCTCTCCACGCTTTGCCTGACCCTGCTTGCTCAACTCTACGTCTTTGTTTCGTTTTC
TGTTCTGCGCCGTTACAGATCCAAGCTGTGACCGGCGCGTCGACGCCACCATGGTGAGCAAGGGCGAGGA
GCTGTTCACCGGGGTGGTGCCCATCCTGGTCGAGCTGGACGGCGACGTAAACGGCCACAAGTTCAGCGTG
TCCGGCGAGGGCGAGGGCGATGCCACCTACGGCAAGCTGACCCTGAAGTTCATCTGCACCACCGGCAAGC
TGCCCGTGCCCTGGCCCACCCTCGTGACCACCCTGACCTACGGCGTGCAGTGCTTCAGCCGCTACCCCGA
CCACATGAAGCAGCACGACTTCTTCAAGTCCGCCATGCCCGAAGGCTACGTCCAGGAGCGCACCATCTTC
TTCAAGGACGACGGCAACTACAAGACCCGCGCCGAGGTGAAGTTCGAGGGCGACACCCTGGTGAACCGCA
TCGAGCTGAAGGGCATCGACTTCAAGGAGGACGGCAACATCCTGGGGCACAAGCTGGAGTACAACTACAA
CAGCCACAACGTCTATATCATGGCCGACAAGCAGAAGAACGGCATCAAGGTGAACTTCAAGATCCGCCAC
AACATCGAGGACGGCAGCGTGCAGCTCGCCGACCACTACCAGCAGAACACCCCCATCGGCGACGGCCCCG
TGCTGCTGCCCGACAACCACTACCTGAGCACCCAGTCCGCCCTGAGCAAAGACCCCAACGAGAAGCGCGA
TCACATGGTCCTGCTGGAGTTCGTGACCGCCGCCGGGATCACTCTCGGCATGGACGAGCTGTACAAGTCC
GGACTCAGATCTCGAGAGGAGGAGGAGGAGACAGACAGCAGGATGCCCCACCTCGACAGCCCCGGCAGCT
CCCAGCCGAGACGCTCCTTCCTCTCAAGGGTGATCAGGGCAGCGCTACCGTTGCAGCTGCTTCTGCTGCT
GCTGCTGCTCCTGGCCTGCCTGCTACCTGCCTCTGAAGATGACTACAGCTGCACCCAGGCCAACAACTTT
GCCCGATCCTTCTACCCCATGCTGCGGTACACCAACGGGCCACCTCCCACCTAGGAATTCGATATCAAGC
TTATCGATACCGAGCGCTGCTCGAGAGATCTACGGGTGGCATCCCTGTGACCCCTCCCCAGTGCCTCTCC
TGGCCCTGGAAGTTGCCACTCCAGTGCCCACCAGCCTTGTCCTAATAAAATTAAGTTGCATCATTTTGTC
TGACTAGGTGTCCTTCTATAATATTATGGGGTGGAGGGGGGTGGTATGGAGCAAGGGGCAAGTTGGGAAG
ACAACCTGTAGGGCCTGCGGGGTCTATTGGGAACCAAGCTGGAGTGCAGTGGCACAATCTTGGCTCACTG
CAATCTCCGCCTCCTGGGTTCAAGCGATTCTCCTGCCTCAGCCTCCCGAGTTGTTGGGATTCCAGGCATG
CATGACCAGGCTCAGCTAATTTTTGTTTTTTTGGTAGAGACGGGGTTTCACCATATTGGCCAGGCTGGTC
TCCAACTCCTAATCTCAGGTGATCTACCCACCTTGGCCTCCCAAATTGCTGGGATTACAGGCGTGAACCA
CTGCTCCCTTCCCTGTCCTTCTGATTTTGTAGGTAACCACGTGCGGACCGAGCGGCCGCAGGAACCCCTA
GTGATGGAGTTGGCCACTCCCTCTCTGCGCGCTCGCTCGCTCACTGAGGCCGGGCGACCAAAGGTCGCCC
GACGCCCGGGCTTTGCCCGGGCGGCCTCAGTGAGCGAGCGAGCGCGCAGCTGCCTGCAGGGGCGCCTGAT
GCGGTATTTTCTCCTTACGCATCTGTGCGGTATTTCACACCGCATA
[95 nt withheld, positions 4877-4971]
T
[46 nt withheld, positions 4973-5018]
C
[141 nt withheld, positions 5020-5160]
CCTTTGACGTTGGAGTCCACGTTCTTT
[37 nt withheld, positions 5188-5224]
ACTCTATCTCGGGCTATTCTTTTGATTTATAAGGGATTTTGCCGATTTCGGTCTATTGGTTAAAAAATGA
GCTGATTTAACAAAAATTTAACGCGAATTTTAACAAAATATTAACGTTTACAATTTTATGGTGCACTCTC
AGTACAATCTGCTCTGATGCCGCATAGTTAAGCCAGCCCCGACACCCGCCAACACCCGCTGACGCGCCCT
GACGGGCTTGTCTGCTCCCGGCATCCGCTTACAGACAAGCTGTGACCGTCTCCGGGAGCTGCATGTGTCA
GAGGTTTTCACCGTCATCACCGAAACGCGCGAGACGAAAGGGCCTCGTGATACGCCTATTTTTATAGGTT
AATGTCATGATAATAATGGTTTCTTAGACGTCAGGTGGCACTTTTCGGGGAAATGTGCGCGGAACCCCTA
TTTGTTTATTTTTCTAAATACATTCAAATATGTATCCGCTCATGAGACAATAACCCTGATAAATGCTTCA
ATAATATTGAAAAAGGAAGAGTATGAGTATTCAACATTTCCGTGTCGCCCTTATTCCCTTTTTTGCGGCA
TTTTGCCTTCCTGTTTTTGCTCACCCAGAAACGCTGGTGAAAGTAAAAGATGCTGAAGATCAGTTGGGTG
CACGAGTGGGTTACATCGAACTGGATCTCAACAGCGGTAAGATCCTTGAGAGTTTTCGCCCCGAAGAACG
TTTTCCAATGATGAGCACTTTTAAAGTTCTGCTATGTGGCGCGGTATTATCCCGTATTGACGCCGGGCAA
GAGCAACTCGGTCGCCGCATACACTATTCTCAGAATGACTTGGTTGAGTACTCACCAGTCACAGAAAAGC
ATCTTACGGATGGCATGACAGTAAGAGAATTATGCAGTGCTGCCATAACCATGAGTGATAACACTGCGGC
CAACTTACTTCTGACAACGATCGGAGGACCGAAGGAGCTAACCGCTTTTTTGCACAACATGGGGGATCAT
GTAACTCGCCTTGATCGTTGGGAACCGGAGCTGAATGAAGCCATACCAAACGACGAGCGTGACACCACGA
TGCCTGTAGCAATGGCAACAACGTTGCGCAAACTATTAACTGGCGAACTACTTACTCTAGCTTCCCGGCA
ACAATTAATAGACTGGATGGAGGCGGATAAAGTTGCAGGACCACTTCTGCGCTCGGCCCTTCCGGCTGGC
TGGTTTATTGCTGATAAATCTGGAGCCGGTGAGCGTGGGTCTCGCGGTATCATTGCAGCACTGGGGCCAG
ATGGTAAGCCCTCCCGTATCGTAGTTATCTACACGACGGGGAGTCAGGCAACTATGGATGAACGAAATAG
ACAGATCGCTGAGATAGGTGCCTCACTGATTAAGCATTGGTAACTGTCAGACCAAGTTTACTCATATATA
CTTTAGATTGATTTAAAACTTCATTTTTAATTTAAAAGGATCTAGGTGAAGATCCTTTTTGATAATCTCA
TGACCAAAATCCCTTAACGTGAGTTTTCGTTCCACTGAGCGTCAGACCCCGTAGAAAAGATCAAAGGATC
TTCTTGAGATCCTTTTTTTCTGCGCGTAATCTGCTGCTTGCAAACAAAAAAACCACCGCTACCAGCGGTG
GTTTGTTTGCCGGATCAAGAGCTACCAACTCTTTTTCCGAAGGTAACTGGCTTCAGCAGAGCGCAGATAC
CAAATACTGTTCTTCTAGTGTAGCCGTAGTTAGGCCACCACTTCAAGAACTCTGTAGCACCGCCTACATA
CCTCGCTCTGCTAATCCTGTTACCAGTGGCTGCTGCCAGTGGCGATAAGTCGTGTCTTACCGGGTTGGAC
TCAAGACGATAGTTACCGGATAAGGCGCAGCGGTCGGGCTGAACGGGGGGTTCGTGCACACAGCCCAGCT
TGGAGCGAACGACCTACACCGAACTGAGATACCTACAGCGTGAGCTATGAGAAAGCGCCACGCTTCCCGA
AGGGAGAAAGGCGGACAGGTATCCGGTAAGCGGCAGGGTCGGAACAGGAGAGCGCACGAGGGAGCTTCCA
GGGGGAAACGCCTGGTATCTTTATAGTCCTGTCGGGTTTCGCCACCTCTGACTTGAGCGTCGATTTTTGT
GATGCTCGTCAGGGGGGCGGAGCCTATGGAAAAACGCCAGCAACGCGGCCTTTTTACGGTTCCTGGCCTT
TTGCTGGCCTTTTGCTCACATGT
